>Addgene plasmid #172926 | pRSETA_ionRE | addgene full sequence | sequence record 340006 | Addgene NGS Result
GATCTCGATCCCGCGAAATTAATACGACTCACTATAGGGAGACCACAACGGTTTCCCTCTAGAAATAATT
TTGTTTAACTTTAAGAAGGAGATATACATATGCATCATCATCACCATCATGTGAGCAAAGGTGAAGAACT
GTTTACCGGTGTTGTTCCGATTCTGGTTGAACTGGATGGTGACGTTAATGGTCACAAATTTTCAGTTAGC
GGTGAAGGCGAAGGTGATGCAACCTATGGTAAACTGACCCTGAAATTTATCTGTACCACCGGCAAACTGC
CGGTTCCGTGGCCGACCCTGGTTACCACCCTGAGCTGGGGTGTTCAGTGTTTTGCACGTTATCCGGATCA
CATGAAACAGCACGATTTTTTCAAAAGCGCAATGCCGGAAGGTTATGTTCAAGAACGTACCATCTTCTTC
AAAGATGACGGCAACTATAAAACCCGTGCCGAAGTTAAATTTGAAGGTGATACCCTGGTGAATCGCATTG
AACTGAAAGGCATCGATTTTAAAGAGGATGGTAATATCCTGGGCCACAAACTGGAATATAATGCCATTCA
TGGCAACGTGTATATCACCGCAGATAAACAGAAAAACGGCATCAAAGCAAATTTTGGCCTGAACTGCAAT
ATTGAAGATGGTTCAGTTCAGCTGGCAGATCATTATCAGCAGAATACCCCGATTGGTGATGGTCCGGTTC
TGCTGCCGGATAATCATTATCTGAGCACCCAGAGCAAACTGAGCAAAGATCCGAATGAAAAACGTGATCA
CATGGTGCTGCTGGAATTTGTTACCGCAGCAGGTATTACCCTGGGTATGGATGAACTGTATAAAGCAGCA
GCAGCCGCACGTGCAGCCGCAGCCCGTGCCGCTGCAGCTCGTGCGGCAGCAGCACGCGCAGCTGCTGCTC
GCGCTGCAGCAGCTCGTGCAGGTAGCGGTGGTAGTGGTGGTTCAGGTGGCAGCGGTGGCTCTGGTGGCTC
AGGCGCAGAAGCCGCAGCAGCGGAAGCTGCCGCAGCTGAAGCGGCAGCTGCAGAAGCAGCAGCGGCTGAG
GCAGCGGCAGCTGAAGCAGCTGCAGCAGCCTCCATGGTGAGTAAAGGCGAGGAACTGTTCACAGGCGTGG
TGCCGATCCTGGTAGAGCTGGACGGGGATGTGAATGGCCATAAATTCAGCGTTTCAGGTGAAGGTGAGGG
CGACGCCACGTACGGAAAACTGACACTGAAATTCATTTGCACAACAGGTAAACTGCCTGTGCCTTGGCCT
ACACTGGTGACCACCTTTGGTTATGGTCTGATGTGCTTTGCTCGCTATCCTGACCACATGAAACAACATG
ATTTCTTTAAATCTGCCATGCCTGAAGGCTACGTGCAAGAGCGCACCATTTTTTTCAAAGACGATGGGAA
TTACAAAACACGTGCGGAGGTGAAATTCGAGGGCGATACACTGGTTAACCGTATCGAGCTGAAAGGTATC
GACTTCAAAGAGGACGGAAACATTCTGGGTCATAAACTGGAATACAACTACAACAGCCATAACGTGTACA
TCATGGCCGACAAACAAAAAAACGGGATTAAAGTGAACTTCAAAATCCGCCACAACATCGAAGATGGCAG
TGTGCAGCTGGCCGACCACTATCAACAAAACACACCGATCGGCGACGGTCCTGTACTGCTGCCTGACAAC
CACTATCTGTCATATCAGAGCGCACTGTCAAAAGATCCTAACGAGAAACGCGACCACATGGTTCTGCTGG
AATTCGTGACAGCCGCTGGCATTACACTGGGCATGGACGAGCTGTACAAATAAAAGCTTGATCCGGCTGC
TAACAAAGCCCGAAAGGAAGCTGAGTTGGCTGCTGCCACCGCTGAGCAATAACTAGCATAACCCCTTGGG
GCCTCTAAACGGGTCTTGAGGGGTTTTTTGCTGAAAGGAGGAACTATATCCGGATCTGGCGTAATAGCGA
AGAGGCCCGCACCGATCGCCCTTCCCAACAGTTGCGCAGCCTGAATGGCGAATGGG
[124 nt withheld, positions 2017-2140]
C
[91 nt withheld, positions 2142-2232]
A
[49 nt withheld, positions 2234-2282]
CCTTTGACGTTGGAGTCCACGTTCTTT
[37 nt withheld, positions 2310-2346]
ACCCTATCTCGGTCTATTCTTTTGATTTATAAGGGATTTTGCCGATTTCGGCCTATTGGTTAAAAAATGA
GCTGATTTAACAAAAATTTAACGCGAATTTTAACAAAATATTAACGCTTACAATTTAGGTGGCACTTTTC
GGGGAAATGTGCGCGGAACCCCTATTTGTTTATTTTTCTAAATACATTCAAATATGTATCCGCTCATGAG
ACAATAACCCTGATAAATGCTTCAATAATATTGAAAAAGGAAGAGTATGAGTATTCAACATTTCCGTGTC
GCCCTTATTCCCTTTTTTGCGGCATTTTGCCTTCCTGTTTTTGCTCACCCAGAAACGCTGGTGAAAGTAA
AAGATGCTGAAGATCAGTTGGGTGCACGAGTGGGTTACATCGAACTGGATCTCAACAGCGGTAAGATCCT
TGAGAGTTTTCGCCCCGAAGAACGTTTTCCAATGATGAGCACTTTTAAAGTTCTGCTATGTGGCGCGGTA
TTATCCCGTATTGACGCCGGGCAAGAGCAACTCGGTCGCCGCATACACTATTCTCAGAATGACTTGGTTG
AGTACTCACCAGTCACAGAAAAGCATCTTACGGATGGCATGACAGTAAGAGAATTATGCAGTGCTGCCAT
AACCATGAGTGATAACACTGCGGCCAACTTACTTCTGACAACGATCGGAGGACCGAAGGAGCTAACCGCT
TTTTTGCACAACATGGGGGATCATGTAACTCGCCTTGATCGTTGGGAACCGGAGCTGAATGAAGCCATAC
CAAACGACGAGCGTGACACCACGATGCCTGTAGCAATGGCAACAACGTTGCGCAAACTATTAACTGGCGA
ACTACTTACTCTAGCTTCCCGGCAACAATTAATAGACTGGATGGAGGCGGATAAAGTTGCAGGACCACTT
CTGCGCTCGGCCCTTCCGGCTGGCTGGTTTATTGCTGATAAATCTGGAGCCGGTGAGCGTGGGTCTCGCG
GTATCATTGCAGCACTGGGGCCAGATGGTAAGCCCTCCCGTATCGTAGTTATCTACACGACGGGGAGTCA
GGCAACTATGGATGAACGAAATAGACAGATCGCTGAGATAGGTGCCTCACTGATTAAGCATTGGTAACTG
TCAGACCAAGTTTACTCATATATACTTTAGATTGATTTAAAACTTCATTTTTAATTTAAAAGGATCTAGG
TGAAGATCCTTTTTGATAATCTCATGACCAAAATCCCTTAACGTGAGTTTTCGTTCCACTGAGCGTCAGA
CCCCGTAGAAAAGATCAAAGGATCTTCTTGAGATCCTTTTTTTCTGCGCGTAATCTGCTGCTTGCAAACA
AAAAAACCACCGCTACCAGCGGTGGTTTGTTTGCCGGATCAAGAGCTACCAACTCTTTTTCCGAAGGTAA
CTGGCTTCAGCAGAGCGCAGATACCAAATACTGTTCTTCTAGTGTAGCCGTAGTTAGGCCACCACTTCAA
GAACTCTGTAGCACCGCCTACATACCTCGCTCTGCTAATCCTGTTACCAGTGGCTGCTGCCAGTGGCGAT
AAGTCGTGTCTTACCGGGTTGGACTCAAGACGATAGTTACCGGATAAGGCGCAGCGGTCGGGCTGAACGG
GGGGTTCGTGCACACAGCCCAGCTTGGAGCGAACGACCTACACCGAACTGAGATACCTACAGCGTGAGCT
ATGAGAAAGCGCCACGCTTCCCGAAGGGAGAAAGGCGGACAGGTATCCGGTAAGCGGCAGGGTCGGAACA
GGAGAGCGCACGAGGGAGCTTCCAGGGGGAAACGCCTGGTATCTTTATAGTCCTGTCGGGTTTCGCCACC
TCTGACTTGAGCGTCGATTTTTGTGATGCTCGTCAGGGGGGCGGAGCCTATGGAAAAACGCCAGCAACGC
GGCCTTTTTACGGTTCCTGGCCTTTTGCTGGCCTTTTGCTCACATGTTCTTTCCTGCGTTATCCCCTGAT
TCTGTGGATAACCGTATTACCGCCTTTGAGTGAGCTGATACCGCTCGCCGCAGCCGAACGACCGAGCGCA
GCGAGTCAGTGAGCGAGGAAGCGGAAGAGCGCCCAATACGCAAACCGCCTCTCCCCGCGCGTTGGCCGAT
TCATTAATGCAG
Features (pLannotate 1.2.2; 12 found; start..end, strand, type, name):
     20..38      +  promoter       T7 promoter: promoter for bacteriophage T7 RNA polymerase
     70..92      +  RBS            RBS: efficient ribosome binding site from bacteriophage T7 gene 10 (Olins and Rangwala, 1989)
    121..834     +  CDS            mCerulean3: mCerulean3 is a basic (constitutively fluorescent) cyan fluorescent protein published in 2011, derived from Aequorea victoria. It is reported to be a somewhat slowly-maturing monomer with very low acid sensitivity.
   1084..1800    +  CDS            Citrine: Citrine is a basic (constitutively fluorescent) yellow fluorescent protein published in 2001, derived from Aequorea victoria. It has moderate acid sensitivity.
   1816..1865    +  CDS            SET1 (fragment): solubility-enhancement tag derived from T7 phage gene 10B
   1873..1920    +  terminator     T7 terminator: transcription terminator for bacteriophage T7 RNA polymerase
   1946..2012    +  CDS            lacZα (fragment): LacZα fragment of β-galactosidase; lacZ fragment
   2017..2445    +  rep_origin     f1 ori (sequence partly withheld): f1 bacteriophage origin of replication; arrow indicates direction of (+) strand synthesis
   2498..2602    +  promoter       AmpR promoter: bla
   2603..3463    +  CDS            AmpR: β-lactamase; bla; confers resistance to ampicillin, carbenicillin, and related antibiotics
   3634..4222    +  rep_origin     ori: high-copy-number ColE1/pMB1/pBR322/pUC origin of replication
   4405..4458    +  CDS            lacI (fragment): lac repressor; lacI; The lac repressor binds to the lac operator to inhibit transcription in E. coli. This inhibition can be relieved by adding lactose or isopropyl-β-D-thiogalactopyranoside (IPTG).
