[The description below was written by a language model from this plasmid's Addgene catalogue record and pLannotate feature annotations shown in this document.]
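Description:
pRSETA_ionRE is a bacterial expression plasmid built on the pRSETA backbone that encodes a genetically encoded FRET sensor for ionic strength, intended for production in E. coli. It is a high-copy plasmid of about 4.5 kb, maintained through a ColE1/pUC-type origin and selected with ampicillin via the β-lactamase (AmpR) gene under its own promoter. An f1 phage origin is also present, which in principle allows single-stranded DNA production. Short annotated fragments of lacZα, lacI and a T7 gene 10-derived sequence appear to be backbone remnants rather than functional parts.

The synthetic insert of roughly 1.7 kb, cloned between NdeI and HindIII, sits downstream of a T7 promoter and the efficient T7 gene 10 ribosome binding site, and is followed by a T7 terminator. Expression therefore requires a host that supplies T7 RNA polymerase. The open reading frame places the cyan donor mCerulean3 at the N-terminal side and the yellow acceptor mCitrine (annotated as Citrine) at the C-terminal side, separated by an unannotated linker region of about 250 bp. According to the depositor, this linker uses arginine as the positively charged and glutamic acid as the negatively charged residues. The likely principle is that electrostatic attraction between the oppositely charged linker segments brings the fluorophores together, and that screening by ions weakens this attraction and alters FRET efficiency, although the record does not spell out the mechanism. The catalogue lists an N-terminal His tag on the insert, useful for affinity purification, though it is not separately annotated in the feature table. The construct is used to express the sensor for measuring ionic strength, either in living bacterial cells or as purified protein.
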