Addgene plasmid #172926: pRSETA_ionRE
Purpose: Ionic strength FRET sensor with mCerulean3 and mCitrine for E. coli expression.
Depositing lab: Arnold Boersma. Depositing organization: University of Groningen. Publication: Ionic Strength Sensing in Living Cells. Liu B, Poolman B, Boersma AJ. ACS Chem Biol. 2017 Oct 20;12(10):2510-2514. doi: 10.1021/acschembio.7b00348. Epub 2017 Sep 6. PubMed 28853549.
Backbone
  Vector backbone: pRSETA
  Backbone size w/o insert (bp): 2754
  Vector type: Bacterial Expression
Growth in bacteria
  Bacterial resistance: Ampicillin, 100 μg/mL
  Growth temperature: 37°C
  Growth strain: DH5alpha
  Copy number: High Copy
Gene/Insert
  Gene/Insert name: IonicStrengthSensorRE
  Species: Synthetic
  Insert size (bp): 1704
  Promoter: T7
  Tag / fusion protein: His (N terminal on insert)
  Cloning method: Restriction Enzyme; 5′ cloning site NdeI (unknown if destroyed); 3′ cloning site HindIII (unknown if destroyed)
Terms and licenses: Academic/Nonprofit Terms; Industry Terms: Not Available to Industry
Depositor comments: Linker comprises Arginine and Glutamic acid as positive/negative amino acids.
How to cite: pRSETA_ionRE was a gift from Arnold Boersma (Addgene plasmid # 172926 ; http://n2t.net/addgene:172926 ; RRID:Addgene_172926)
